Addgene plasmid #73928: pUAST attB Orco (Y478A)
Purpose: UAS induced expression of Drosophila melanogaster Orco cDNA with 478 Tyrosine to Alanine amino acid change
Depositing lab: Leslie Vosshall. Depositing organization: Rockefeller University. Publication: Amino acid residues contributing to function of the heteromeric insect olfactory receptor complex. Nakagawa T, Pellegrino M, Sato K, Vosshall LB, Touhara K. PLoS One. 2012;7(3):e32372. doi: 10.1371/journal.pone.0032372. Epub 2012 Mar 5. PubMed 22403649.
Backbone
  Vector backbone: pUAST attB
  Vector type: Unspecified
Growth in bacteria
  Bacterial resistance: Ampicillin, 100 μg/mL
  Growth temperature: 37°C
  Growth strain: DH5alpha
  Copy number: Unknown
Gene/Insert
  Gene/Insert name: Orco (Y478A)
  Species: D. melanogaster (fly)
  Insert size (bp): 1000
  Mutation: changed 478 Tyrosine for Alanine
  Entrez Gene: Orco (a.k.a. Dmel_CG10609, 83A.2, 83b, A45, CG10609, DOR45, DOR83b, DmORCO, DmOrco, DmelOrco, Dmel\CG10609, OR49, OR83B, OR83b, ORCO, Or83b, OrCo, or83b, orco, vainsA)
Terms and licenses: Academic/Nonprofit Terms; Industry Terms: Not Available to Industry
How to cite: pUAST attB Orco (Y478A) was a gift from Leslie Vosshall (Addgene plasmid # 73928 ; http://n2t.net/addgene:73928 ; RRID:Addgene_73928)
