[The description below was written by a language model from this plasmid's Addgene catalogue record and pLannotate feature annotations shown in this document.]
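Description:
pUAST attB Orco (Y478A) is a Drosophila transgenesis plasmid of about 9.9 kb, built on the pUAST attB backbone, for GAL4-dependent expression of a point-mutant form of the fly odorant receptor coreceptor Orco (formerly Or83b). In bacteria it is maintained through a high-copy ColE1/pUC-type origin and selected with ampicillin via the β-lactamase gene. An f1 origin, lac regulatory remnants and flanking T7 and T3 promoters are carried over from the cloning-vector scaffold.

The expression cassette consists of five tandem GAL4-binding UAS sites placed upstream of the minimal Drosophila hsp70 promoter, followed by the Orco cDNA and an SV40 3' region containing the small t intron and a polyadenylation signal. The annotated SV40 T antigen fragments and NLS are simply part of this terminator segment and are not fused to Orco. The coding sequence carries a tyrosine-to-alanine substitution at residue 478. The annotated Orco reading frame spans roughly 1.46 kb, somewhat longer than the nominal 1,000 bp insert size listed in the catalogue. A φC31 attB site allows integrase-mediated, site-specific insertion into attP landing sites in the fly genome. The mini-white gene provides an eye-colour marker for identifying transformants, and a single loxP site lies next to it.

Once integrated, the transgene is silent until crossed to a GAL4 driver line, which gives tissue-specific expression of the mutant coreceptor. Orco assembles with conventional odorant receptors into odorant-sensing units. The associated publication concerns residues contributing to function of this heteromeric complex, so the construct serves structure–function analysis of Orco.
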