Features (pLannotate 1.2.2; 24 found; start..end, strand, type, name):
      4..432     +  rep_origin     f1 ori (sequence partly withheld): f1 bacteriophage origin of replication; arrow indicates direction of (+) strand synthesis
    463..620     -  CDS            lacZα (fragment): LacZα fragment of β-galactosidase; lacZ fragment
    623..641     +  promoter       T7 promoter: promoter for bacteriophage T7 RNA polymerase
    666..4802    +  gene           mini-white: white; This modified version of the white gene lacks part of the first intron.
   4809..4842    -  protein_bind   loxP: Cre-mediated recombination occurs in the 8-bp core sequence (GCATACAT). Cre recombinase
   4855..4876    -  misc_feature   MCS (fragment): pUC18/19 multiple cloning site
   4875..4969    +  protein_bind   5X UAS: five tandem copies of the "ScaI site" 17-mer CGGAGTACTGTCCTCCG, an upstream activating sequence (UAS) that efficiently binds yeast Gal4 (Webster et al., 1988; Pfeiffer et al., 2010) GAL4
   4988..5226    +  promoter       hsp70 promoter: Drosophila melanogaster hsp70Bb promoter
   5255..6712    +  CDS            Orco: ORCO_DROME - Also known as A45, Or83b. Experimental evidence at protein level: Swiss-Prot protein existence level 1. Odorant coreceptor which complexes with conventional odorant receptors (ORs) to form odorant-sensing units, providing sensitive and prolonged odorant signaling and calcium permeability. Orco is a universal and integral part of the functional odorant receptor, involved in the dendritic localization of other olfactory receptors. Expression of Orco alone leads to formation of rapid and transient ion channels not directly responding to odorants, but directly activated by intracellul
   6735..6809    +  CDS            small t antigen (fragment): SV40 (simian virus 40) small t antigen
   6811..6876    +  intron         small t intron: SV40 (simian virus 40) small t antigen intron
   7006..7026    +  CDS            SV40 NLS: nuclear localization signal of SV40 (simian virus 40) large T antigen
   7033..7167    +  CDS            LT_POVHA (fragment): Protein inferred from homology: Swiss-Prot protein existence level 3. Isoform large T antigen is a key early protein essential for both driving viral replication and inducing cellular transformation. Plays a role in viral genome replication by driving entry of quiescent cells into the cell cycle and by autoregulating the synthesis of viral early mRNA. Displays highly oncogenic activities by corrupting the host cellular checkpoint mechanisms that guard cell division and the transcription, replication, and repair of DNA. Participates in the modulation of cellular gene expression preceeding viral
   7192..7275    +  CDS            large T antigen (fragment): large T antigen from SV40 (simian virus 40)
   7298..7432    +  polyA_signal   SV40 poly(A) signal: SV40 polyadenylation signal
   7461..7530    +  protein_bind   attB: attB site for the φC31 integrase (Groth et al., 2000) phage φC31 integrase
   7749..7767    -  promoter       T3 promoter: promoter for bacteriophage T3 RNA polymerase
   7812..7828    -  protein_bind   lac operator: The lac repressor binds to the lac operator to inhibit transcription in E. coli. This inhibition can be relieved by adding lactose or isopropyl-β-D-thiogalactopyranoside (IPTG). lac repressor encoded by lacI
   7836..7866    -  promoter       lac promoter: promoter for the E. coli lac operon
   7881..7902    -  protein_bind   CAP binding site: CAP binding activates transcription in the presence of cAMP. E. coli catabolite activator protein
   7915..8007    -  CDS            lacI (fragment): lac repressor; lacI; The lac repressor binds to the lac operator to inhibit transcription in E. coli. This inhibition can be relieved by adding lactose or isopropyl-β-D-thiogalactopyranoside (IPTG).
   8190..8778    -  rep_origin     ori: high-copy-number ColE1/pMB1/pBR322/pUC origin of replication
   8949..9809    -  CDS            AmpR: β-lactamase; bla; confers resistance to ampicillin, carbenicillin, and related antibiotics
   9810..9914    -  promoter       AmpR promoter: bla
>Addgene plasmid #73928 | pUAST attB Orco (Y478A) | addgene full sequence | sequence record 140787 | Addgene assembled full plasmid sequence
CTG
[124 nt withheld, positions 4-127]
C
[91 nt withheld, positions 129-219]
A
[49 nt withheld, positions 221-269]
CCTTTGACGTTGGAGTCCACGTTCTTT
[37 nt withheld, positions 297-333]
ACCCTATCTCGGTCTATTCTTTTGATTTATAAGGGATTTTGCCGATTTCGGCCTATTGGTTAAAAAATGA
GCTGATTTAACAAAAATTTAACGCGAATTTTAACAAAATATTAACGCTTACAATTTCCATTCGCCATTCA
GGCTGCGCAACTGTTGGGAAGGGCGATCGGTGCGGGCCTCTTCGCTATTACGCCAGCTGGCGAAAGGGGG
ATGTGCTGCAAGGCGATTAAGTTGGGTAACGCCAGGGTTTTCCCAGTCACGACGTTGTAAAACGACGGCC
AGTGAATTGTAATACGACTCACTATAGGGCGAATTGGGTACGTACCGGGCCCCTAGTATGTATGTAAGTT
AATAAAACCCATTTTTGCGGAAAGTAGATAAAAAAAACATTTTTTTTTTTTACTGCACTGGATATCATTG
AACTTATCTGATCAGTTTTAAATTTACTTCGATCCAAGGGTATTTGATGTACCAGGTTCTTTCGATTACC
TCTCACTCAAAATGACATTCCACTCAAAGTCAGCGCTGTTTGCCTCCTTCTCTGTCCACAGAAATATCGC
CGTCTCTTTCGCCGCTGCGTCCGCTATCTCTTTCGCCACCGTTTGTAGCGTTACGTAGCGTCAATGTCCG
CCTTCAGTTGCATTTTGTCAGCGGTTTCGTGACGAAGCTCCAAGCGGTTTACGCCATCAATTAAACACAA
AGTGCTGTGCCAAAACTCCTCTCGCTTCTTATTTTTGTTTGTTTTTTGAGTGATTGGGGTGGTGATTGGT
TTTGGGTGGGTAAGCAGGGGAAAGTGTGAAAAATCCCGGCAATGGGCCAAGAGGATCAGGAGCTATTAAT
TCGCGGAGGCAGCAAACACCCATCTGCCGAGCATCTGAACAATGTGAGTAGTACATGTGCATACATCTTA
AGTTCACTTGATCTATAGGAACTGCGATTGCAACATCAAATTGTCTGCGGCGTGAGAACTGCGACCCACA
AAAATCCCAAACCGCAATTGCACAAACAAATAGTGACACGAAACAGATTATTCTGGTAGCTGTTCTCGCT
ATATAAGACAATTTTTGAGATCATATCATGATCAAGACATCTAAAGGCATTCATTTTCGACTATATTCTT
TTTTACAAAAAATATAACAACCAGATATTTTAAGCTGATCCTAGATGCACAAAAAATAAATAAAAGTATA
AACCTACTTCGTAGGATACTTCGGGGTACTTTTTGTTCGGGGTTAGATGAGCATAACGCTTGTAGTTGAT
ATTTGAGATCCCCTATCATTGCAGGGTGACAGCGGAGCGGCTTCGCAGAGCTGCATTAACCAGGGCTTCG
GGCAGGCCAAAAACTACGGCACGCTCCGGCCACCCAGTCCGCCGGAGGACTCCGGTTCAGGGAGCGGCCA
ACTAGCCGAGAACCTCACCTATGCCTGGCACAATATGGACATCTTTGGGGCGGTCAATCAGCCGGGCTCC
GGATGGCGGCAGCTGGTCAACCGGACACGCGGACTATTCTGCAACGAGCGACACATACCGGCGCCCAGGA
AACATTTGCTCAAGAACGGTGAGTTTCTATTCGCAGTCGGCTGATCTGTGTGAAATCTTAATAAAGGGTC
CAATTACCAATTTGAAACTCAGTTTGCGGCGTGGCCTATCCGGGCGAACTTTTGGCCGTGATGGGCAGTT
CCGGTGCCGGAAAGACGACCCTGCTGAATGCCCTTGCCTTTCGATCGCCGCAGGGCATCCAAGTATCGCC
ATCCGGGATGCGACTGCTCAATGGCCAACCTGTGGACGCCAAGGAGATGCAGGCCAGGTGCGCCTATGTC
CAGCAGGATGACCTCTTTATCGGCTCCCTAACGGCCAGGGAACACCTGATTTTCCAGGCCATGGTGCGGA
TGCCACGACATCTGACCTATCGGCAGCGAGTGGCCCGCGTGGATCAGGTGATCCAGGAGCTTTCGCTCAG
CAAATGTCAGCACACGATCATCGGTGTGCCCGGCAGGGTGAAAGGTCTGTCCGGCGGAGAAAGGAAGCGT
CTGGCATTCGCCTCCGAGGCACTAACCGATCCGCCGCTTCTGATCTGCGATGAGCCCACCTCCGGACTGG
ACTCATTTACCGCCCACAGCGTCGTCCAGGTGCTGAAGAAGCTGTCGCAGAAGGGCAAGACCGTCATCCT
GACCATTCATCAGCCGTCTTCCGAGCTGTTTGAGCTCTTTGACAAGATCCTTCTGATGGCCGAGGGCAGG
GTAGCTTTCTTGGGCACTCCCAGCGAAGCCGTCGACTTCTTTTCCTAGTGAGTTCGATGTGTTTATTAAG
GGTATCTAGCATTACATTACATCTCAACTCCTATCCAGCGTGGGTGCCCAGTGTCCTACCAACTACAATC
CGGCGGACTTTTACGTACAGGTGTTGGCCGTTGTGCCCGGACGGGAGATCGAGTCCCGTGATCGGATCGC
CAAGATATGCGACAATTTTGCTATTAGCAAAGTAGCCCGGGATATGGAGCAGTTGTTGGCCACCAAAAAT
TTGGAGAAGCCACTGGAGCAGCCGGAGAATGGGTACACCTACAAGGCCACCTGGTTCATGCAGTTCCGGG
CGGTCCTGTGGCGATCCTGGCTGTCGGTGCTCAAGGAACCACTCCTCGTAAAAGTGCGACTTATTCAGAC
AACGGTGAGTGGTTCCAGTGGAAACAAATGATATAACGCTTACAATTCTTGGAAACAAATTCGCTAGATT
TTAGTTAGAATTGCCTGATTCCACACCCTTCTTAGTTTTTTTCAATGAGATGTATAGTTTATAGTTTTGC
AGAAAATAAATAAATTTCATTTAACTCGCGAACATGTTGAAGATATGAATATTAATGAGATGCGAGTAAC
ATTTTAATTTGCAGATGGTTGCCATCTTGATTGGCCTCATCTTTTTGGGCCAACAACTCACGCAAGTGGG
CGTGATGAATATCAACGGAGCCATCTTCCTCTTCCTGACCAACATGACCTTTCAAAACGTCTTTGCCACG
ATAAATGTAAGTCTTGTTTAGAATACATTTGCATATTAATAATTTACTAACTTTCTAATGAATCGATTCG
ATTTAGGTGTTCACCTCAGAGCTGCCAGTTTTTATGAGGGAGGCCCGAAGTCGACTTTATCGCTGTGACA
CATACTTTCTGGGCAAAACGATTGCCGAATTACCGCTTTTTCTCACAGTGCCACTGGTCTTCACGGCGAT
TGCCTATCCGATGATCGGACTGCGGGCCGGAGTGCTGCACTTCTTCAACTGCCTGGCGCTGGTCACTCTG
GTGGCCAATGTGTCAACGTCCTTCGGATATCTAATATCCTGCGCCAGCTCCTCGACCTCGATGGCGCTGT
CTGTGGGTCCGCCGGTTATCATACCATTCCTGCTCTTTGGCGGCTTCTTCTTGAACTCGGGCTCGGTGCC
AGTATACCTCAAATGGTTGTCGTACCTCTCATGGTTCCGTTACGCCAACGAGGGTCTGCTGATTAACCAA
TGGGCGGACGTGGAGCCGGGCGAAATTAGCTGCACATCGTCGAACACCACGTGCCCCAGTTCGGGCAAGG
TCATCCTGGAGACGCTTAACTTCTCCGCCGCCGATCTGCCGCTGGACTACGTGGGTCTGGCCATTCTCAT
CGTGAGCTTCCGGGTGCTCGCATATCTGGCTCTAAGACTTCGGGCCCGACGCAAGGAGTAGCCGACATAT
ATCCGAAATAACTGCTTGTTTTTTTTTTTTACCATTATTACCATCGTGTTTACTGTTTATTGCCCCCTCA
AAAAGCTAATGTAATTATATTTGTGCCAATAAAAACAAGATATGACCTATAGAATACAAGTATTTCCCCT
TCGAACATCCCCACAAGTAGACTTTGGATTTGTCTTCTAACCAAAAGACTTACACACCTGCATACCTTAC
ATCAAAAACTCGTTTATCGCTACATAAAACACCGGGATATATTTTTTATATACATACTTTTCAAATCGCG
CGCCCTCTTCATAATTCACCTCCACCACACCACGTTTCGTAGTTGCTCTTTCGCTGTCTCCCACCCGCTC
TCCGCAACACATTCACCTTTTGTTCGACGACCTTGGAGCGACTGTCGTTAGTTCCGCGCGATTCGGTTCG
CTCAAATGGTTCCGAGTGGTTCATTTCGTCTCAATAGAAATTAGTAATAAATATTTGTATGTACAATTTA
TTTGCTCCAATATATTTGTATATATTTCCCTCACAGCTATATTTATTCTAATTTAATATTATGACTTTTT
AAGGTAATTTTTTGTGACCTGTTCGGAGTGATTAGCGTTACAATTTGAACTGAAAGTGACATCCAGTGTT
TGTTCCTTGTGTAGATGCATCTCAAAAAAATGGTGGGCATAATAGTGTTGTTTATATATATCAAAAATAA
CAACTATAATAATAAGAATACATTTAATTTAGAAAATGCTTGGATTTCACTGGAACTAGGCTAGCATAAC
TTCGTATAATGTATGCTATACGAAGTTATGCTAGCGGATCCAAGCTTGCATGCCTGCAGGTCGGAGTACT
GTCCTCCGAGCGGAGTACTGTCCTCCGAGCGGAGTACTGTCCTCCGAGCGGAGTACTGTCCTCCGAGCGG
AGTACTGTCCTCCGAGCGGAGACTCTAGCGAGCGCCGGAGTATAAATAGAGGCGCTTCGTCTACGGAGCG
ACAATTCAATTCAAACAAGCAAAGTGAACACGTCGCTAAGCGAAAGCTAAGCAAATAAACAAGCGCAGCT
GAACAAGCTAAACAATCTGCAGTAAAGTGCAAGTTAAAGTGAATCAATTAAAAGTAACCAGCAACCAAGT
AAATCAACTGCAACTACTGAAATCTGCCAAGAAGTAATTATTGAATACAAGAAGAGAACTCTGAATAGGG
AATTGGGAATTCGCCACCACCATGACAACCTCGATGCAGCCGAGCAAGTACACGGGCCTGGTCGCCGACC
TGATGCCCAACATCCGGGCGATGAAGTACTCCGGCCTGTTCATGCACAACTTCACGGGCGGCAGTGCCTT
CATGAAGAAGGTGTACTCCTCCGTGCACCTGGTGTTCCTCCTCATGCAGTTCACCTTCATCCTGGTCAAC
ATGGCCCTGAACGCCGAGGAGGTCAACGAGCTGTCGGGCAACACGATCACGACCCTCTTCTTCACCCACT
GCATCACGAAGTTTATCTACCTGGCTGTTAACCAGAAGAATTTCTACAGAACATTGAATATATGGAACCA
GGTGAACACGCATCCCTTGTTCGCCGAGTCGGATGCTCGTTACCATTCGATCGCCCTGGCGAAGATGAGG
AAGCTGTTCTTTCTGGTGATGCTGACCACAGTCGCCTCGGCCACCGCCTGGACCACGATCACCTTCTTTG
GCGACAGCGTAAAAATGGTGGTGGACCATGAGACGAACTCCAGCATCCCGGTGGAGATACCCCGGCTGCC
GATTAAGTCCTTCTACCCGTGGAACGCCAGCCACGGCATGTTCTACATGATCAGCTTTGCCTTTCAGATC
TACTACGTGCTCTTCTCGATGATCCACTCCAATCTATGCGACGTGATGTTCTGCTCTTGGCTGATATTCG
CCTGCGAGCAGCTGCAGCACTTGAAGGGCATCATGAAGCCGCTGATGGAGCTGTCCGCCTCGCTGGACAC
CTACAGGCCCAACTCGGCGGCCCTCTTCAGGTCCCTGTCGGCCAACTCCAAGTCGGAGCTAATTCATAAT
GAAGAAAAGGATCCCGGCACCGACATGGACATGTCGGGCATCTACAGCTCGAAAGCGGATTGGGGCGCTC
AGTTTCGAGCACCCTCGACACTGCAGTCCTTTGGCGGGAACGGGGGCGGAGGCAACGGGTTGGTGAACGG
CGCTAATCCCAACGGGCTGACCAAAAAGCAGGAGATGATGGTGCGCAGTGCCATCAAGTACTGGGTCGAG
CGGCACAAGCACGTGGTGCGACTGGTGGCTGCCATCGGCGATACTTACGGAGCCGCCCTCCTCCTCCACA
TGCTGACCTCGACCATCAAGCTGACCCTGCTGGCATACCAGGCCACCAAAATCAACGGAGTGAATGTCTA
CGCCTTCACAGTCGTCGGATACCTAGGATACGCGCTGGCCCAGGTGTTCCACTTTTGCATCTTTGGCAAT
CGTCTGATTGAAGAGAGTTCATCCGTCATGGAGGCCGCCTACTCGTGCCACTGGTACGATGGCTCCGAGG
AGGCCAAGACCTTCGTCCAGATCGTGTGCCAGCAGTGCCAGAAGGCGATGAGCATATCGGGAGCGAAATT
CTTCACCGTCTCCCTGGATTTGTTTGCTTCGGTTCTGGGTGCCGTCGTCACCGCCTTTATGGTGCTGGTG
CAGCTCAAGTAACTCGAGGGTACCTCTAGAGGATCTTTGTGAAGGAACCTTACTTCTGTGGTGTGACATA
ATTGGACAAACTACCTACAGAGATTTAAAGCTCTAAGGTAAATATAAAATTTTTAAGTGTATAATGTGTT
AAACTACTGATTCTAATTGTTTGTGTATTTTAGATTCCAACCTATGGAACTGATGAATGGGAGCAGTGGT
GGAATGCCTTTAATGAGGAAAACCTGTTTTGCTCAGAAGAAATGCCATCTAGTGATGATGAGGCTACTGC
TGACTCTCAACATTCTACTCCTCCAAAAAAGAAGAGAAAGGTAGAAGACCCCAAGGACTTTCCTTCAGAA
TTGCTAAGTTTTTTGAGTCATGCTGTGTTTAGTAATAGAACTCTTGCTTGCTTTGCTATTTACACCACAA
AGGAAAAAGCTGCACTGCTATACAAGAAAATTATGGAAAAATATTTGATGTATAGTGCCTTGACTAGAGA
TCATAATCAGCCATACCACATTTGTAGAGGTTTTACTTGCTTTAAAAAACCTCCCACACCTCCCCCTGAA
CCTGAAACATAAAATGAATGCAATTGTTGTTGTTAACTTGTTTATTGCAGCTTATAATGGTTACAAATAA
AGCAATAGCATCACAAATTTCACAAATAAAGCATTTTTTTCACTGCATTCTAGTTGTGGTTTGTCCAAAC
TCATCAATGTATCTTATCATGTCTGGATCCACTAGTGTCGACGATGTAGGTCACGGTCTCGAAGCCGCGG
TGCGGGTGCCAGGGCGTGCCCTTGGGCTCCCCGGGCGCGTACTCCACCTCACCCATCTGGTCCATCATGA
TGAACGGGTCGAGGTGGCGGTAGTTGATCCCGGCGAACGCGCGGCGCACCGGGAAGCCCTCGCCCTCGAA
ACCGCTGGGCGCGGTGGTCACGGTGAGCACGGGACGTGCGACGGCGTCGGCGGGTGCGGATACGCGGGGC
AGCGTCAGCGGGTTCTCGACGGTCACGGCGGGCATGTCGACACTAGTTCTAGCCAGCTTTTGTTCCCTTT
AGTGAGGGTTAATTTCGAGCTTGGCGTAATCATGGTCATAGCTGTTTCCTGTGTGAAATTGTTATCCGCT
CACAATTCCACACAACATACGAGCCGGAAGCATAAAGTGTAAAGCCTGGGGTGCCTAATGAGTGAGCTAA
CTCACATTAATTGCGTTGCGCTCACTGCCCGCTTTCCAGTCGGGAAACCTGTCGTGCCAGCTGCATTAAT
GAATCGGCCAACGCGCGGGGAGAGGCGGTTTGCGTATTGGGCGCTCTTCCGCTTCCTCGCTCACTGACTC
GCTGCGCTCGGTCGTTCGGCTGCGGCGAGCGGTATCAGCTCACTCAAAGGCGGTAATACGGTTATCCACA
GAATCAGGGGATAACGCAGGAAAGAACATGTGAGCAAAAGGCCAGCAAAAGGCCAGGAACCGTAAAAAGG
CCGCGTTGCTGGCGTTTTTCCATAGGCTCCGCCCCCCTGACGAGCATCACAAAAATCGACGCTCAAGTCA
GAGGTGGCGAAACCCGACAGGACTATAAAGATACCAGGCGTTTCCCCCTGGAAGCTCCCTCGTGCGCTCT
CCTGTTCCGACCCTGCCGCTTACCGGATACCTGTCCGCCTTTCTCCCTTCGGGAAGCGTGGCGCTTTCTC
ATAGCTCACGCTGTAGGTATCTCAGTTCGGTGTAGGTCGTTCGCTCCAAGCTGGGCTGTGTGCACGAACC
CCCCGTTCAGCCCGACCGCTGCGCCTTATCCGGTAACTATCGTCTTGAGTCCAACCCGGTAAGACACGAC
TTATCGCCACTGGCAGCAGCCACTGGTAACAGGATTAGCAGAGCGAGGTATGTAGGCGGTGCTACAGAGT
TCTTGAAGTGGTGGCCTAACTACGGCTACACTAGAAGGACAGTATTTGGTATCTGCGCTCTGCTGAAGCC
AGTTACCTTCGGAAAAAGAGTTGGTAGCTCTTGATCCGGCAAACAAACCACCGCTGGTAGCGGTGGTTTT
TTTGTTTGCAAGCAGCAGATTACGCGCAGAAAAAAAGGATCTCAAGAAGATCCTTTGATCTTTTCTACGG
GGTCTGACGCTCAGTGGAACGAAAACTCACGTTAAGGGATTTTGGTCATGAGATTATCAAAAAGGATCTT
CACCTAGATCCTTTTAAATTAAAAATGAAGTTTTAAATCAATCTAAAGTATATATGAGTAAACTTGGTCT
GACAGTTACCAATGCTTAATCAGTGAGGCACCTATCTCAGCGATCTGTCTATTTCGTTCATCCATAGTTG
CCTGACTCCCCGTCGTGTAGATAACTACGATACGGGAGGGCTTACCATCTGGCCCCAGTGCTGCAATGAT
ACCGCGAGACCCACGCTCACCGGCTCCAGATTTATCAGCAATAAACCAGCCAGCCGGAAGGGCCGAGCGC
AGAAGTGGTCCTGCAACTTTATCCGCCTCCATCCAGTCTATTAATTGTTGCCGGGAAGCTAGAGTAAGTA
GTTCGCCAGTTAATAGTTTGCGCAACGTTGTTGCCATTGCTACAGGCATCGTGGTGTCACGCTCGTCGTT
TGGTATGGCTTCATTCAGCTCCGGTTCCCAACGATCAAGGCGAGTTACATGATCCCCCATGTTGTGCAAA
AAAGCGGTTAGCTCCTTCGGTCCTCCGATCGTTGTCAGAAGTAAGTTGGCCGCAGTGTTATCACTCATGG
TTATGGCAGCACTGCATAATTCTCTTACTGTCATGCCATCCGTAAGATGCTTTTCTGTGACTGGTGAGTA
CTCAACCAAGTCATTCTGAGAATAGTGTATGCGGCGACCGAGTTGCTCTTGCCCGGCGTCAATACGGGAT
AATACCGCGCCACATAGCAGAACTTTAAAAGTGCTCATCATTGGAAAACGTTCTTCGGGGCGAAAACTCT
CAAGGATCTTACCGCTGTTGAGATCCAGTTCGATGTAACCCACTCGTGCACCCAACTGATCTTCAGCATC
TTTTACTTTCACCAGCGTTTCTGGGTGAGCAAAAACAGGAAGGCAAAATGCCGCAAAAAAGGGAATAAGG
GCGACACGGAAATGTTGAATACTCATACTCTTCCTTTTTCAATATTATTGAAGCATTTATCAGGGTTATT
GTCTCATGAGCGGATACATATTTGAATGTATTTAGAAAAATAAACAAATAGGGGTTCCGCGCACATTTCC
CCGAAAAGTGCCAC
