>Addgene plasmid #73928 | pUAST attB Orco (Y478A) | addgene partial sequence | sequence record 140097 | miniwhite-F 5'-TTTGTGACCTGTTCGGAGTGA-3'
ACTGAAAGTGACATCCAGTGTTTGTTCCTTGTGTAGATGCATCTCAAAAAAATGGTGGGCATAATAGTGT
TGTTTATATATATCAAAAATAACAACTATAATAATAAGAATACATTTAATTTAGAAAATGCTTGGATTTC
ACTGGAACTAGGCTAGCATAACTTCGTATAATGTATGCTATACGAAGTTATGCTAGCGGATCCAAGCTTG
CATGCCTGCAGGTCGGAGTACTGTCCTCCGAGCGGAGTACTGTCCTCCGAGCGGAGTACTGTCCTCCGAG
CGGAGTACTGTCCTCCGAGCGGAGTACTGTCCTCCGAGCGGAGACTCTAGCGAGCGCCGGAGTATAAATA
GAGGCGCTTCGTCTACGGAGCGACAATTCAATTCAAACAAGCAAAGTGAACACGTCGCTAAGCGAAAGCT
AAGCAAATAAACAAGCGCAGCTGAACAAGCTAAACAATCTGCAGTAAAGTGCAAGTTAAAGTGAATCAAT
TAAAAGTAACCAGCAACCAAGTAAATCAACTGCAACTACTGAAATCTGCCAAGAAGTAATTATTGAATAC
AAGAAGAGAACTCTGAATAGGGAATTGGGAATTCGCCACCACCATGACAACCTCGATGCAGCCGAGCAAG
TACACGGGCCTGGTCGCCGACCTGATGCCCAACATCCGGGCGATGAAGTACTCCGGCCTGTTCATGCACA
ACTTCACGGGCGGCAGTGCCTTCATGAAGAAGGTGTACTCCTCCGTGCACCTGGTGTTCCTCCTCATGCA
GTTCACCTTCATCCTGGTCAACATGGCCCTGAACGCCGAGGAGGTCAACGAGCTGTCGGGCAACACGATC
ACGACCCTCTTCTTCACCCACTGCATCACGAAGTTTATCTACCTGGCTGTTAACCAGAAGAATTTCTACA
GAACATTGAATATATGGAACCAGGTGAACACGCATCCCTTGTTCGCCGAGTCGGATGCTCGTTACCATTC
GATCGCCCTGGCGAAGATGAGGAAGCTGTTCTTTCTGGTGATGCTGACCACAGTCGCCTCGGCCACCGCC
TGGACCACGATCACCTTCTTTGGCGACAGCGTAAAA
