>Addgene plasmid #73928 | pUAST attB Orco (Y478A) | addgene partial sequence | sequence record 140786 | SV40-splice-R2 5'-CACAAACAATTAGAATCAGTAG-3'
ACTTAAAAATTTTATATTTACCTTAGAGCTTTAAATCTCTGTAGGTAGTTTGTCCAATTATGTCACACCA
CAGAAGTAAGGTTCCTTCACAAAGATCCTCTAGAGGTACCCTCGAGTTACTTGAGCTGCACCAGCACCAT
AAAGGCGGTGACGACGGCACCCAGAACCGAAGCAAACAAATCCAGGGAGACGGTGAAGAATTTCGCTCCC
GATATGCTCATCGCCTTCTGGCACTGCTGGCACACGATCTGGACGAAGGTCTTGGCCTCCTCGGAGCCAT
CGTACCAGTGGCACGAGTAGGCGGCCTCCATGACGGATGAACTCTCTTCAATCAGACGATTGCCAAAGAT
GCAAAAGTGGAACACCTGGGCCAGCGCGTATCCTAGGTATCCGACGACTGTGAAGGCGTAGACATTCACT
CCGTTGATTTTGGTGGCCTGGTATGCCAGCAGGGTCAGCTTGATGGTCGAGGTCAGCATGTGGAGGAGGA
GGGCGGCTCCGTAAGTATCGCCGATGGCAGCCACCAGTCGCACCACGTGCTTGTGCCGCTCGACCCAGTA
CTTGATGGCACTGCGCACCATCATCTCCTGCTTTTTGGTCAGCCCGTTGGGATTAGCGCCGTTCACCAAC
CCGTTGCCTCCGCCCCCGTTCCCGCCAAAGGACTGCAGTGTCGAGGGTGCTCGAAACTGAGCGCCCCAAT
CCGCTTTCGAGCTGTAGATGCCCGACATGTCCATGTCGGTGCCGGGATCCTTTTCTTCATTATGAATTAG
CTCCGACTTGGAGTTGGCCGACAGGGACCTGAAGAGGGCCGCCGAGTTGGGCCTGTAGGTGTCCAGCGAG
GCGGACAGCTCCATCAGCGGCTTCATGATGCCCTTCAAGTGCTGCAGCTGCTCGCAGGCGAATATCAGCC
AAGAGCAGAACATCACGTCGCATAGATTGGAGTGGATCATCGAGAAGAGCACGTAGTAGATCTGAAAGGC
AAAGCTGATCATGTAGAACATGCCGTGGCTGGCGTTCCACGGGTAGAAGGACTTAATCGGCAGCCGGGGT
ATCTCCACCGGGATGCTGGAGTTCGTCTCATGGTCCACCACCATTTTTAC
